>Addgene plasmid #40799 | FUW-TetO-Dppa2 | addgene partial sequence | sequence record 54345 | LNCX 5'-AGCTCGTTTAGTGAACCGTCAGATC-3'
TTTGACCTCCATAGAAGACACCGGGACCGATCCAGCCTCCGCGGCCCCGAATTCGGCTTAAAGAAGTCGG
CATTCATTCAGCGGCTGCCTTTGTCTTCTTCCAAGCCTGCCTGAAAATGTCATACTTCGGCCTGGAGACT
TTCAACGAGAACCAATCTGAGGAAAACTTGGATGAAGAAAGTGTGATTTTAACGCTGGTCCCCTTTAAGG
AGGAGGAGGAGCCAAACACAGACTACGCTACACAATCAAATGTTTCTTCTTCAACCTTAGACCACACACC
ACCAGCCCGTTCTCTGGTGAGGCATGCTGGAATCAAACACCCAACCAGAACCATACCAAGCACCTGTCCT
CCGCCCAGCCTGCCTCCTATTAGGGACGTGTCCCGGAACACTCTTCGGGAGTGGTGTCGGTATCATAACT
TGAGTACGGATGGCAAGAAAGTTGAGGTCTATTTGAGACTTCGGAGACACTCCTATTCTAAACAAGAATG
TTATATTCCCAATACATCTCGGGAGGCCAGAATGAAGCAGGGTCCCAAGAAATCCAAGATAGTCTTCAGA
GGAATCGGGCCTCCAAGCGGGTGCCAAAGGAAAAAGGAGGAGAGTGGTGTCCTGGAAATTCTAACTTCAC
CTAAGGAGTCCACATTTGCAGCCTGGGCAAGGATTGCCATGAGAGCAGCTCAGTCAATGTCTAAGAATCG
ATGTCCTCTTCCGTCTAATGTGGAGGCCTTTCTGCCACAAGCCACTGGATCCAGATGGTGTGTTGTCCAT
GGCAGGCAGCTCCCTGCAGATAAGAAAGGTTGGGTTCGCCTGCAATTTCTTGCTGGACAGACCTGGGTTC
CAGACA
