[The description below was written by a language model from this plasmid's Addgene catalogue record.]
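Description:
FUW-TetO-Dppa2 is a lentiviral mammalian expression plasmid built on the FUW-TetO backbone, carrying the mouse Dppa2 (developmental pluripotency associated 2, also known as ECAT15-2) coding sequence as an insert of about 900 bp in a total construct of roughly 9.2 kb. It is maintained in bacteria as a high-copy plasmid under ampicillin selection, and the record lists a recombination-deficient strain as the propagation host, which is commonly preferred for lentiviral vectors because their repeated LTR sequences can recombine. No feature table is provided, so the specific viral elements, origin of replication and any mammalian selection marker are not stated in the record.

The insert was cloned by restriction digestion into an EcoRI site, which is retained on both sides, so orientation cannot be inferred from the cloning sites alone. Expression is driven by a tetracycline-responsive promoter made of Tet operator repeats fused to a minimal CMV promoter. This promoter has little activity on its own and requires a tetracycline-controlled transactivator, which must be supplied separately (typically rtTA from a second vector or a transgenic allele), so that Dppa2 is switched on by adding doxycycline. No tag or reporter is recorded.

After packaging into lentiviral particles and transduction of target cells, the construct allows stable integration and inducible, reversible expression of Dppa2. The associated publication concerns single-cell expression analysis of somatic cell reprogramming to pluripotency, which suggests use for testing Dppa2 as an inducible factor in reprogramming experiments.
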