Addgene plasmid #40799: FUW-TetO-Dppa2
Depositing lab: Rudolf Jaenisch. Depositing organization: Whitehead Institute for Biomedical Research. Publication: Single-Cell Expression Analyses during Cellular Reprogramming Reveal an Early Stochastic and a Late Hierarchic Phase. Buganim Y, Faddah DA, Cheng AW, Itskovich E, Markoulaki S, Ganz K, Klemm SL, van Oudenaarden A, Jaenisch R. Cell. 2012 Sep 14;150(6):1209-22. doi: 10.1016/j.cell.2012.08.023. PubMed 22980981.
Backbone
  Vector backbone: FUW-TetO
  Backbone size w/o insert (bp): 8339
  Total vector size (bp): 9239
  Vector type: Mammalian Expression, Lentiviral
Growth in bacteria
  Bacterial resistance: Ampicillin, 100 μg/mL
  Growth temperature: 37°C
  Growth strain: Stbl3
  Copy number: High Copy
Gene/Insert
  Gene/Insert name: Dppa2
  Species: M. musculus (mouse)
  Insert size (bp): 900
  Entrez Gene: Dppa2 (a.k.a. 2410088E07Rik, C80932, D19Mgi18, ECAT15-2)
  Promoter: Minimal CMV + TetO
  Cloning method: Restriction Enzyme; 5′ cloning site EcoRI (not destroyed); 3′ cloning site EcoRI (not destroyed)
  Sequencing primers: 5′ CGC CTG GAG ACG CCA TCC ACG CTG; 3′ AGA ATA CCA GTC AAT CTT TCA C
Terms and licenses: Academic/Nonprofit Terms; Industry Terms: Not Available to Industry
How to cite: FUW-TetO-Dppa2 was a gift from Rudolf Jaenisch (Addgene plasmid # 40799 ; http://n2t.net/addgene:40799 ; RRID:Addgene_40799)
